Addgene plasmid #148501: pAc5.1C-Fluc-DmHunchback-delBoxA_AD
Purpose: Insect Expression of DmHunchback-delBoxA
Depositing lab: Elisa Izaurralde. Depositing organization: Max Planck Institute for Developmental Biology. Publication: Distinct modes of recruitment of the CCR4-NOT complex by Drosophila and vertebrate Nanos. Raisch T, Bhandari D, Sabath K, Helms S, Valkov E, Weichenrieder O, Izaurralde E. EMBO J. 2016 May 2;35(9):974-90. doi: 10.15252/embj.201593634. Epub 2016 Mar 11. PubMed 26968986.
Backbone
  Vector backbone: Unknown
  Vector type: Insect Expression
Growth in bacteria
  Bacterial resistance: Ampicillin, 100 μg/mL
  Growth temperature: 37°C
  Growth strain: DH5alpha
  Copy number: Low Copy
Gene/Insert
  Gene/Insert name: DmHunchback-delBoxA
  Species: D. melanogaster (fly)
  Entrez Gene: hb (a.k.a. Dmel_CG9786, CG9786, Dm-Hb, Dm-hb, Dmel\CG9786, HB, Hb, Hunchback, R-pbx, Rg-bx, Rg-pbx, hbHLH, l(3)85Ah)
  Cloning method: Unknown
Terms and licenses: Academic/Nonprofit Terms; Industry Terms: Not Available to Industry
Depositor comments: sequence given by Flybase: FBgn0001180 Plasmids from this collection were made available to the research community and donated after the lab closed. Please note that the sequence provided by the depositing laboratory may be theoretical/predicted or based on Sanger sequencing results. There may be discrepancies between sequencing results obtained by Addgene and the depositor sequence. If an Addgene verified sequence is not available, please contact before placing your order to request that our lab fully sequence the plasmid.
How to cite: pAc5.1C-Fluc-DmHunchback-delBoxA_AD was a gift from Elisa Izaurralde (Addgene plasmid # 148501 ; http://n2t.net/addgene:148501 ; RRID:Addgene_148501)
