[The description below was written by a language model from this plasmid's Addgene catalogue record and pLannotate feature annotations shown in this document.]
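Description:
pAc5.1C-Fluc-DmHunchback-delBoxA_AD is an insect-cell expression plasmid of about 7.5 kb. The catalogue lists the backbone as unknown, although the name and the annotated parts point to a pAc5.1-type vector. It is propagated in E. coli through a ColE1/pUC-family origin and selected with ampicillin via the β-lactamase gene and its own promoter. The repository lists it as low copy, even though the annotated origin is of the type usually described as high copy. Short fragments annotated as a tetracycline resistance gene and SV40 large T antigen appear to be non-functional backbone remnants.

The expression cassette is driven by the Drosophila melanogaster actin 5C promoter, a strong constitutive promoter used in fly cell lines. It directs transcription of the firefly luciferase coding sequence. Between the end of luciferase and the vector's V5 epitope tag sequence lies an unannotated stretch of roughly 580 nt, which is where the Hunchback-derived insert presumably sits; an SV40 polyadenylation signal follows. The feature table does not annotate this insert, and the record does not state which portion of hb was cloned. Its placement downstream of the reporter suggests an hb regulatory (probably 3′ UTR) segment rather than a protein-coding fusion, and "delBoxA" indicates deletion of an element called Box A, which the record does not define.

The associated study concerns recruitment of the CCR4-NOT deadenylase complex by Drosophila and vertebrate Nanos. This fits use as a luciferase reporter for post-transcriptional repression, with the deletion likely serving as a mutant comparison to an intact reporter. The deposited sequence may be theoretical rather than fully verified.
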