Features (pLannotate 1.2.2; 9 found; start..end, strand, type, name):
     56..2568    +  promoter       Ac5 promoter: Drosophila melanogaster actin 5C promoter
   2594..4243    +  CDS            luciferase: firefly luciferase; luc
   4822..4863    +  CDS            V5 tag: epitope tag from simian virus 5
   4963..5097    -  polyA_signal   SV40 poly(A) signal: SV40 polyadenylation signal
   5120..5204    -  CDS            large T antigen (fragment): large T antigen from SV40 (simian virus 40)
   5205..5675    +  CDS            TcR (fragment): tetracycline efflux protein; tet; confers resistance to tetracycline
   5719..6307    -  rep_origin     ori: high-copy-number ColE1/pMB1/pBR322/pUC origin of replication
   6478..7338    -  CDS            AmpR: β-lactamase; bla; confers resistance to ampicillin, carbenicillin, and related antibiotics
   7339..7443    -  promoter       AmpR promoter: bla
>Addgene plasmid #148501 | pAc5.1C-Fluc-DmHunchback-delBoxA_AD | depositor full sequence | sequence record 290949 | Full Sequence
CTTCAAGGAATTAATTCTATATTCTAAAAACACAAATGATACTTCTAAAAAAAATCATGAATGGCATCAA
CTCTGAATCAAATCTTTGCAGATGCACCTACTTCTCATTTCCACTGTCACATCATTTTTCCAGATCTCGC
TGCCTGTTATGTGGCCCACAAACCAAGACACGTTTTATGGCCATTAAAGCTGGCTGATCGTCGCCAAACA
CCAAATACATATCAATATGTACATTCGAGAAAGAAGCGATCAAAGAAGCGTCTTCGGGCGAGTAGGAGAA
TGCGGAGGAGAAGGAGAACGAGCTGATCTAGTATCTCTCCACAATCCAATGCCAACTGACCAACTGGCCA
TATTCGGAGCAATTTGAAGCCAATTTCCATCGCCTGGCGATCGCTCCATTCTTGGCTATATGTTTTTCAC
CGTTCCCGGGGCCATTTTCAAAGACTCGTCGGTAAGATAAGATTGTGTCACTCGCTGTCTCTCTTCATTT
GTCGAAGAATGCTGAGGAATTTCGCGATGACGTCGGCGAGTATTTTGAAGAATGAGAATAATTTGTATTT
ATACGAAAATCAGTTAGTGGAATTTTCTACAAAAACATGTTATCTATAGATAATTTTGTTGCAAAATATG
TTGACTATGACAAAGATTGTATGTATATACCTTTAATGTATTCTCATTTTCTTATGTATTTATAATGGCA
ATGATGATACTGATGATATTTTAAGATGATGCCAGACCACAGGCTGATTTCTGCGTCTTTTGCCGAACGC
AGTGCATGTGCGGTTGTTGTTTTTTGGAATAGTTTCAATTTTCGGACTGTCCGCTTTGATTTCAGTTTCT
TGGCTTATTCAAAAAGCAAAGTAAAGCCAAAAAAGCGAGATGGCAATACCAAATGCGGCAAAACGGTAGT
GGAAGGAAAGGGGTGCGGGGCAGCGGAAGGAAGGGTGGGGCGGGGCGTGGCGGGGTCTGTGGCTGGGCGC
GACGTCACCGACGTTGGAGCCACTCCTTTGACCATGTGTGCGTGTGTGTATTATTCGTGTCTCGCCACTC
GCCGGTTGTTTTTTTCTTTTTATCTCGCTCTCTCTAGCGCCATCTCGTACGCATGCTCAACGCACCGCAT
GTTGCCGTGTCCTTTATGCGTCATTTTGGCTCGAAATAGGCAATTATTTAAACAAAGATTAGTCAACGAA
AACGCTAAAATAAATAAGTCTACAATATGGTTACTTATTGCCATGTGTGTGCAGCCAACGATAGCAACAA
AAGCAACAACACAGTGGCTTTCCCTCTTTCACTTTTTGTTTGCAAGCGCGTGCGAGCAAGACGGCACGAC
CGGCAAACGCAATTACGCTGACAAAGAGCAGACGAAGTTTTGGCCGAAAAACATCAAGGCGCCTGATACG
AATGCATTTGCAATAACAATTGCGATATTTAATATTGTTTATGAAGCTGTTTGACTTCAAAACACACAAA
AAAAAAAATAAAACAAATTATTTGAAAGAGAATTAGGAATCGGACAGCTTATCGTTACGGGCTAACAGCA
CACCGAGACGAAATAGCTTACCTGACGTCACAGCCTCTGGAAGAACTGCCGCCAAGCAGAGAGAGAGAGA
AAAAGAGGGAGAGCAGCTTAGACCGCATGTGCTTGTGTGTGAGGCGTCTCTCTCTTCGTCTCCTGTTTGC
GCAAACGCATAGACTGCACTGAGAAAATCGATTACCTATTTTTTATGAATGAATATTTGCACTATTACTA
TTCAAAACTATTAAGATAGCAATCACATTCAATAGCCAAATACTATACCACCTGAGCGATGCAACGAAAT
GATCAATTTGAGCAAAAATGCTGCATATTTAGGACGGCATCATTATAGAAATGCTTCTTGCTGTGTACTT
TTCTCTCGTCTGGCAGCTGTTTCGCCGTTATTGTTAAAACCGGCTTAAGTTAGGTGTGTTTTCTACGACT
AGTGATGCCCCTACTAGAAGATGTGTGTTGCACAAATGTCCCTGAATAACCAATTTGAAGTGCAGATAGC
AGTAAACGTAAGCTAATATGAATATTATTTAACTGTAATGTTTTAATATCGCTGGACATTACTAATAAAC
CCACTATAAACACATGTACATATGTATGTTTTGGCATACAATGAGTAGTTGGGGAAAAAATGTGTAAAAG
CACCGTGACCATCACAGCATAAAGATAACCAGCTGAAGTATCGAATATGAGTAACCCCCAAATTGAATCA
CATGCCGCAACTGATAGGACCCATGGAAGTACACTCTTCATGGCGATATACAAGACACACACAAGCACGA
ACACCCAGTTGCGGAGGAAATTCTCCGTAAATGAAAACCCAATCGGCGAACAATTCATACCCATATATGG
TAAAAGTTTTGAACGCGACTTGAGAGCGGAGAGCATTGCGGCTGATAAGGTTTTAGCGCTAAGCGGGCTT
TATAAAACGGGCTGCGGGACCAGTTTTCATATCACTACCGTTTGAGTTCTTGTGCTGTGTGGATACTCCT
CCCGACACAAAGCCGCTCCATCAGCCAGCAGTCGTCTAATCCAGAGACCCCGGATCGGGGTACCAACATG
GCCGAAGACGCCAAAAACATAAAGAAAGGCCCGGCACCATTCTATCCACTAGAGGATGGAACCGCTGGAG
AGCAACTGCATAAGGCTATGAAGAGATACGCCCTGGTTCCTGGAACAATTGCTTTTACAGATGCACATAT
CGAGGTGAACATCACGTACGCGGAATACTTCGAAATGTCCGTTCGGTTGGCAGAAGCTATGAAACGATAT
GGGCTGAATACAAATCACAGAATCGTCGTATGCAGTGAAAACTCTCTTCAATTCTTTATGCCGGTGTTGG
GCGCGTTATTTATCGGAGTTGCAGTTGCGCCCGCGAACGACATTTATAATGAACGTGAATTGCTCAACAG
TATGAACATTTCGCAGCCTACCGTAGTGTTTGTTTCCAAAAAGGGGTTGCAAAAAATTTTGAACGTGCAA
AAAAAATTACCAATAATCCAGAAAATTATTATCATGGATTCTAAAACGGATTACCAGGGATTTCAGTCGA
TGTACACGTTCGTCACATCTCATCTACCTCCCGGTTTTAATGAATACGATTTTGTACCAGAGTCCTTTGA
TCGTGACAAAACAATTGCACTGATAATGAACTCCTCTGGATCTACTGGGTTACCTAAGGGTGTGGCCCTT
CCGCATAGAACTGCCTGCGTCAGATTCTCGCATGCCAGAGATCCTATTTTTGGCAATCAAATCATTCCGG
ATACTGCGATTTTAAGTGTTGTTCCATTCCATCACGGTTTTGGAATGTTTACTACACTCGGATATTTGAT
ATGTGGATTTCGAGTCGTCTTAATGTATAGATTTGAAGAAGAGCTGTTTTTACGATCCCTTCAGGATTAC
AAAATTCAAAGTGCGTTGCTAGTACCAACCCTATTTTCATTCTTCGCCAAAAGCACTCTGATTGACAAAT
ACGATTTATCTAATTTACACGAAATTGCTTCTGGGGGCGCACCTCTTTCGAAAGAAGTCGGGGAAGCGGT
TGCAAAACGCTTCCATCTTCCAGGGATACGACAAGGATATGGGCTCACTGAGACTACATCAGCTATTCTG
ATTACACCCGAGGGGGATGATAAACCGGGCGCGGTCGGTAAAGTTGTTCCATTTTTTGAAGCGAAGGTTG
TGGATCTGGATACCGGGAAAACGCTGGGCGTTAATCAGAGAGGCGAATTATGTGTCAGAGGACCTATGAT
TATGTCCGGTTATGTAAACAATCCGGAAGCGACCAACGCCTTGATTGACAAGGATGGATGGCTACATTCT
GGAGACATAGCTTACTGGGACGAAGACGAACACTTCTTCATAGTTGACCGCTTGAAGTCTTTAATTAAAT
ACAAAGGGTATCAGGTGGCCCCCGCTGAATTGGAATCGATATTGTTACAACACCCCAACATCTTCGACGC
GGGCGTGGCAGGTCTTCCCGACGATGACGCCGGTGAACTTCCCGCCGCCGTTGTTGTTTTGGAGCACGGA
AAGACGATGACGGAAAAAGAGATCGTGGATTACGTCGCCAGTCAAGTAACAACCGCGAAAAAGTTGCGCG
GAGGAGTTGTGTTTGTGGACGAAGTACCGAAAGGTCTTACCGGAAAACTCGACGCAAGAAAAATCAGAGA
GATCCTCATAAAGGCCAAGAAGGGCGGAAAGTCCAAATTGTAAGAATTCGCTAGCGTTCCCCATCACCAT
CACCTTGTTATTATTATTTATCACTATTATCATATAATCCCAGAATTGTATATATTCGTAGCATAAGTTT
TCCAAACATTATTTTCGAAAATTGTACATAAGCCAATTAAGCCGCTAATTCTAGACCTAAGTTTATCTAA
CTATCCTAACTGTATTGAACTGTAGCCACCTTTCAATCTGTCTCCTATACACTCTTGTATTTTCGAAATC
GACTAAAAACCCTGAAAACGGTTTAAAAACTATCATAAATGCATGGAGAAACATAAGCCTAAGTTAAATC
TAATTTGTAAGTTGAGTCAAGCGAAACAACCGAACAATACCAACAGTCCAAAGTCAAATTAATAAAATAT
AGTTTATAACATATACATAATGAGTATGTTTTCTAAAATAATTAATTAGTCTTATTTAACCTAACATATT
CGTATATGCGCATAACACTCAGTTCTTTCTCTGATATTATTCTCTCAGTATTTTGTTAGTTGAAAGCGAA
TTCGAATCGAACGAAATCAAATCATCCAATTATTCAATATACTCGAGGTCACCCATTCGAAGGTAAGCCT
ATCCCTAACCCTCTCCTCGGTCTCGATTCTACGCGTACCGGTCATCATCACCATCACCATTGAGTTTAAA
CCCGCTGATCAGCCTCGACTGTGCCTTCTAAGGCCTGAGCTCGCTGATCAGCCTCGATCGAGGATCCAGA
CATGATAAGATACATTGATGAGTTTGGACAAACCACAACTAGAATGCAGTGAAAAAAATGCTTTATTTGT
GAAATTTGTGATGCTATTGCTTTATTTGTAACCATTATAAGCTGCAATAAACAAGTTAACAACAACAATT
GCATTCATTTTATGTTTCAGGTTCAGGGGGAGGTGTGGGAGGTTTTTTAAAGCAAGTAAAACCTCTACAA
ATGTGGTATGGCTGATTATGATCAGTCGACCGATGCCCTTGAGAGCCTTCAACCCAGTCAGCTCCTTCCG
GTGGGCGCGGGGCATGACTATCGTCGCCGCACTTATGACTGTCTTCTTTATCATGCAACTCGTAGGACAG
GTGCCGGCAGCGCTCTGGGTCATTTTCGGCGAGGACCGCTTTCGCTGGAGCGCGACGATGATCGGCCTGT
CGCTTGCGGTATTCGGAATCTTGCACGCCCTCGCTCAAGCCTTCGTCACTGGTCCCGCCACCAAACGTTT
CGGCGAGAAGCAGGCCATTATCGCCGGCATGGCGGCCGACGCGCTGGGCTACGTCTTGCTGGCGTTCGCG
ACGCGAGGCTGGATGGCCTTCCCCATTATGATTCTTCTCGCTTCCGGCGGCATCGGGATGCCCGCGTTGC
AGGCCATGCTGTCCAGGCAGGTAGATGACGACCATCAGGGACAGCTTCAAGGATCGCTCGCGGCTCTTAC
CAGCCAGCAAAAGGCCAGGAACCGTAAAAAGGCCGCGTTGCTGGCGTTTTTCCATAGGCTCCGCCCCCCT
GACGAGCATCACAAAAATCGACGCTCAAGTCAGAGGTGGCGAAACCCGACAGGACTATAAAGATACCAGG
CGTTTCCCCCTGGAAGCTCCCTCGTGCGCTCTCCTGTTCCGACCCTGCCGCTTACCGGATACCTGTCCGC
CTTTCTCCCTTCGGGAAGCGTGGCGCTTTCTCAATGCTCACGCTGTAGGTATCTCAGTTCGGTGTAGGTC
GTTCGCTCCAAGCTGGGCTGTGTGCACGAACCCCCCGTTCAGCCCGACCGCTGCGCCTTATCCGGTAACT
ATCGTCTTGAGTCCAACCCGGTAAGACACGACTTATCGCCACTGGCAGCAGCCACTGGTAACAGGATTAG
CAGAGCGAGGTATGTAGGCGGTGCTACAGAGTTCTTGAAGTGGTGGCCTAACTACGGCTACACTAGAAGG
ACAGTATTTGGTATCTGCGCTCTGCTGAAGCCAGTTACCTTCGGAAAAAGAGTTGGTAGCTCTTGATCCG
GCAAACAAACCACCGCTGGTAGCGGTGGTTTTTTTGTTTGCAAGCAGCAGATTACGCGCAGAAAAAAAGG
ATCTCAAGAAGATCCTTTGATCTTTTCTACGGGGTCTGACGCTCAGTGGAACGAAAACTCACGTTAAGGG
ATTTTGGTCATGAGATTATCAAAAAGGATCTTCACCTAGATCCTTTTAAATTAAAAATGAAGTTTTAAAT
CAATCTAAAGTATATATGAGTAAACTTGGTCTGACAGTTACCAATGCTTAATCAGTGAGGCACCTATCTC
AGCGATCTGTCTATTTCGTTCATCCATAGTTGCCTGACTCCCCGTCGTGTAGATAACTACGATACGGGAG
GGCTTACCATCTGGCCCCAGTGCTGCAATGATACCGCGAGACCCACGCTCACCGGCTCCAGATTTATCAG
CAATAAACCAGCCAGCCGGAAGGGCCGAGCGCAGAAGTGGTCCTGCAACTTTATCCGCCTCCATCCAGTC
TATTAATTGTTGCCGGGAAGCTAGAGTAAGTAGTTCGCCAGTTAATAGTTTGCGCAACGTTGTTGCCATT
GCTGCAGGCATCGTGGTGTCACGCTCGTCGTTTGGTATGGCTTCATTCAGCTCCGGTTCCCAACGATCAA
GGCGAGTTACATGATCCCCCATGTTGTGCAAAAAAGCGGTTAGCTCCTTCGGTCCTCCGATCGTTGTCAG
AAGTAAGTTGGCCGCAGTGTTATCACTCATGGTTATGGCAGCACTGCATAATTCTCTTACTGTCATGCCA
TCCGTAAGATGCTTTTCTGTGACTGGTGAGTACTCAACCAAGTCATTCTGAGAATAGTGTATGCGGCGAC
CGAGTTGCTCTTGCCCGGCGTCAACACGGGATAATACCGCGCCACATAGCAGAACTTTAAAAGTGCTCAT
CATTGGAAAACGTTCTTCGGGGCGAAAACTCTCAAGGATCTTACCGCTGTTGAGATCCAGTTCGATGTAA
CCCACTCGTGCACCCAACTGATCTTCAGCATCTTTTACTTTCACCAGCGTTTCTGGGTGAGCAAAAACAG
GAAGGCAAAATGCCGCAAAAAAGGGAATAAGGGCGACACGGAAATGTTGAATACTCATACTCTTCCTTTT
TCAATATTATTGAAGCATTTATCAGGGTTATTGTCTCATGAGCGGATACATATTTGAATGTATTTAGAAA
AATAAACAAATAGGGGTTCCGCGCACATTTCCCCGAAAAGTGCCACCTGACGTCTAAGAAACCATTATTA
TCATGACATTAACCTATAAAAATAGGCGTATCACGAGCCCTTTCGT
